Addgene plasmid #69236: pLKO1-puro-U6-sgRNA-TS4
Purpose: U6 driven SpCas9 sgRNA expression for TS4 site
Depositing lab: Scot Wolfe. Depositing organization: University of Massachusetts, Worcester. Publication: DNA-binding-domain fusions enhance the targeting range and precision of Cas9. Bolukbasi MF, Gupta A, Oikemus S, Derr AG, Garber M, Brodsky MH, Zhu LJ, Wolfe SA. Nat Methods. 2015 Oct 19. doi: 10.1038/nmeth.3624. PubMed 26480473.
Backbone
  Vector backbone: pLKO.1
  Vector type: Mammalian Expression, Lentiviral, CRISPR
  Selectable markers: Puromycin
Growth in bacteria
  Bacterial resistance: Ampicillin, 100 μg/mL
  Growth temperature: 37°C
  Growth strain: NEB Stable
  Copy number: High Copy
Gene/Insert
  Gene/Insert name: TS4 sgRNA
  gRNA/shRNA sequence: GAGTCCGAGCAGAAGAAGAA
  Species: H. sapiens (human)
  Promoter: U6
  Cloning method: Restriction Enzyme; 5′ cloning site BfuAI (destroyed during cloning); 3′ cloning site BfuAI (destroyed during cloning)
  Sequencing primers: 5′ CGTGACGTAGAAAGTAATAATTTC; 3′ CCTCGAGCCGCGGCCAAAG
Terms and licenses: Academic/Nonprofit Terms; Industry Terms: Not Available to Industry
How to cite: pLKO1-puro-U6-sgRNA-TS4 was a gift from Scot Wolfe (Addgene plasmid # 69236 ; http://n2t.net/addgene:69236 ; RRID:Addgene_69236)
