[The description below was written by a language model from this plasmid's Addgene catalogue record and pLannotate feature annotations shown in this document.]
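Description:
pLKO1-puro-U6-sgRNA-TS4 is a 7,133-nt lentiviral CRISPR plasmid built on the pLKO.1 backbone for expressing a single guide RNA in mammalian cells. It is propagated in E. coli as a high-copy plasmid through a ColE1/pUC-type origin, with ampicillin resistance (bla with its own promoter). An f1 origin and remnants of a lac region with flanking T3 and T7 promoters are also present in the bacterial portion.

The payload is a human U6 RNA polymerase III promoter driving a 20-nt spacer directed at the human "TS4" target site, fused directly to the Streptococcus pyogenes Cas9 guide RNA scaffold. The spacer was inserted between two BfuAI sites that were destroyed during cloning. Downstream, a human PGK promoter drives puromycin N-acetyltransferase, which allows selection of transfected or transduced cells with puromycin. These two cassettes sit within a third-generation, self-inactivating HIV-1 transfer vector framework. An RSV promoter fused to a truncated 5' LTR produces the genomic RNA in packaging cells. The Ψ packaging signal with a partial gag region, the Rev response element and the cPPT/CTS support encapsidation, nuclear export and transduction efficiency. The ΔU3 3' LTR inactivates viral promoter activity after integration. An SV40 polyadenylation signal and SV40 origin lie outside the 3' LTR.

The plasmid encodes no Cas9, so the nuclease must be supplied separately. According to the record, it is intended for U6-driven SpCas9 sgRNA expression at the TS4 site, and it comes from work on Cas9 fusions to DNA-binding domains aimed at improving targeting range and precision. It can be used by direct transfection or packaged into lentivirus with helper plasmids.
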