Features (pLannotate 1.2.2; 26 found; start..end, strand, type, name):
    529..1128    +  CDS            PuroR: puromycin N-acetyltransferase; pac from Streptomyces alboniger; confers resistance to puromycin
   1171..1254    +  CDS            nef (fragment): NEF_HV1Z2 - Experimental evidence at protein level: Swiss-Prot protein existence level 1. Extracellular Nef protein targets CD4(+) T-lymphocytes for apoptosis by interacting with CXCR4 surface receptors. From Human immunodeficiency virus type 1 group M subtype D (isolate Z2/CDC-Z34) (HIV-1).
   1256..1489    +  LTR            3' LTR (ΔU3): self-inactivating 3' long terminal repeat (LTR) from HIV-1
   1561..1682    +  polyA_signal   SV40 poly(A) signal: SV40 polyadenylation signal
   1722..1857    +  rep_origin     SV40 ori: SV40 origin of replication
   1878..1896    -  promoter       T7 promoter: promoter for bacteriophage T7 RNA polymerase
   1904..2059    +  CDS            lacZα (fragment): LacZα fragment of β-galactosidase; lacZ fragment
   2064..2492    +  rep_origin     f1 ori (sequence partly withheld): f1 bacteriophage origin of replication; arrow indicates direction of (+) strand synthesis
   2545..2649    +  promoter       AmpR promoter: bla
   2650..3510    +  CDS            AmpR: β-lactamase; bla; confers resistance to ampicillin, carbenicillin, and related antibiotics
   3681..4269    +  rep_origin     ori: high-copy-number ColE1/pMB1/pBR322/pUC origin of replication
   4452..4544    +  CDS            lacI (fragment): lac repressor; lacI; The lac repressor binds to the lac operator to inhibit transcription in E. coli. This inhibition can be relieved by adding lactose or isopropyl-β-D-thiogalactopyranoside (IPTG).
   4557..4578    +  protein_bind   CAP binding site: CAP binding activates transcription in the presence of cAMP. E. coli catabolite activator protein
   4593..4623    +  promoter       lac promoter: promoter for the E. coli lac operon
   4631..4647    +  protein_bind   lac operator: The lac repressor binds to the lac operator to inhibit transcription in E. coli. This inhibition can be relieved by adding lactose or isopropyl-β-D-thiogalactopyranoside (IPTG). lac repressor encoded by lacI
   4692..4710    +  promoter       T3 promoter: promoter for bacteriophage T3 RNA polymerase
   4738..4964    +  promoter       RSV promoter: Rous sarcoma virus enhancer/promoter
   4965..5145    +  LTR            5' LTR (truncated): truncated 5' long terminal repeat (LTR) from HIV-1
   5192..5317    +  misc_feature   HIV-1 Ψ: packaging signal of human immunodeficiency virus type 1
   5301..5664    +  CDS            HIV-1 gag (fragment): gag protein from human immunodeficiency virus 1; gag
   5810..6043    +  misc_feature   RRE: The Rev response element (RRE) of HIV-1 allows for Rev-dependent mRNA export from the nucleus to the cytoplasm.
   6420..6520    +  CDS            Rev (fragment): human immunodeficiency virus 1 (HIV-1) Rev protein; rev; enhances nuclear export of unspliced and incompletely spliced viral mRNAs
   6570..6810    +  promoter       U6 promoter: RNA polymerase III promoter for human U6 snRNA
   6840..6915    +  misc_RNA       gRNA scaffold: guide RNA scaffold for the Streptococcus pyogenes CRISPR/Cas9 system
   6964..7081    +  misc_feature   cPPT/CTS: central polypurine tract and central termination sequence of HIV-1
   7130..507     +  promoter       hPGK promoter (across the origin): human phosphoglycerate kinase 1 promoter
>Addgene plasmid #69236 | pLKO1-puro-U6-sgRNA-TS4 | depositor full sequence | sequence record 122318 | pLKO1-puro-U6-sgRNA-TS4 sequence 7133 bps
TTGGGGTTGCGCCTTTTCCAAGGCAGCCCTGGGTTTGCGCAGGGACGCGGCTGCTCTGGGCGTGGTTCCG
GGAAACGCAGCGGCGCCGACCCTGGGTCTCGCACATTCTTCACGTCCGTTCGCAGCGTCACCCGGATCTT
CGCCGCTACCCTTGTGGGCCCCCCGGCGACGCTTCCTGCTCCGCCCCTAAGTCGGGAAGGTTCCTTGCGG
TTCGCGGCGTGCCGGACGTGACAAACGGAAGCCGCACGTCTCACTAGTACCCTCGCAGACGGACAGCGCC
AGGGAGCAATGGCAGCGCGCCGACCGCGATGGGCTGTGGCCAATAGCGGCTGCTCAGCAGGGCGCGCCGA
GAGCAGCGGCCGGGAAGGGGCGGTGCGGGAGGCGGGGTGTGGGGCGGTAGTGTGGGCCCTGTTCCTGCCC
GCGCGGTGTTCCGCATTCTGCAAGCCTCCGGAGCGCACGTCGGCAGTCGGCTCCCTCGTTGACCGAATCA
CCGACCTCTCTCCCCAGGGGGATCCACCGGAGCTTACCATGACCGAGTACAAGCCCACGGTGCGCCTCGC
CACCCGCGACGACGTCCCCAGGGCCGTACGCACCCTCGCCGCCGCGTTCGCCGACTACCCCGCCACGCGC
CACACCGTCGATCCGGACCGCCACATCGAGCGGGTCACCGAGCTGCAAGAACTCTTCCTCACGCGCGTCG
GGCTCGACATCGGCAAGGTGTGGGTCGCGGACGACGGCGCCGCGGTGGCGGTCTGGACCACGCCGGAGAG
CGTCGAAGCGGGGGCGGTGTTCGCCGAGATCGGCCCGCGCATGGCCGAGTTGAGCGGTTCCCGGCTGGCC
GCGCAGCAACAGATGGAAGGCCTCCTGGCGCCGCACCGGCCCAAGGAGCCCGCGTGGTTCCTGGCCACCG
TCGGCGTCTCGCCCGACCACCAGGGCAAGGGTCTGGGCAGCGCCGTCGTGCTCCCCGGAGTGGAGGCGGC
CGAGCGCGCCGGGGTGCCCGCCTTCCTGGAGACCTCCGCGCCCCGCAACCTCCCCTTCTACGAGCGGCTC
GGCTTCACCGTCACCGCCGACGTCGAGGTGCCCGAAGGACCGCGCACCTGGTGCATGACCCGCAAGCCCG
GTGCCTGACGCCCGCCCCACGACCCGCAGCGCCCGACCGAAAGGAGCGCACGACCCCATGCATCGGTACC
TTTAAGACCAATGACTTACAAGGCAGCTGTAGATCTTAGCCACTTTTTAAAAGAAAAGGGGGGACTGGAA
GGGCTAATTCACTCCCAACGAAGACAAGATCTGCTTTTTGCTTGTACTGGGTCTCTCTGGTTAGACCAGA
TCTGAGCCTGGGAGCTCTCTGGCTAACTAGGGAACCCACTGCTTAAGCCTCAATAAAGCTTGCCTTGAGT
GCTTCAAGTAGTGTGTGCCCGTCTGTTGTGTGACTCTGGTAACTAGAGATCCCTCAGACCCTTTTAGTCA
GTGTGGAAAATCTCTAGCAGTAGTAGTTCATGTCATCTTATTATTCAGTATTTATAACTTGCAAAGAAAT
GAATATCAGAGAGTGAGAGGAACTTGTTTATTGCAGCTTATAATGGTTACAAATAAAGCAATAGCATCAC
AAATTTCACAAATAAAGCATTTTTTTCACTGCATTCTAGTTGTGGTTTGTCCAAACTCATCAATGTATCT
TATCATGTCTGGCTCTAGCTATCCCGCCCCTAACTCCGCCCATCCCGCCCCTAACTCCGCCCAGTTCCGC
CCATTCTCCGCCCCATGGCTGACTAATTTTTTTTATTTATGCAGAGGCCGAGGCCGCCTCGGCCTCTGAG
CTATTCCAGAAGTAGTGAGGAGGCTTTTTTGGAGGCCTAGGGACGTACCCAATTCGCCCTATAGTGAGTC
GTATTACGCGCGCTCACTGGCCGTCGTTTTACAACGTCGTGACTGGGAAAACCCTGGCGTTACCCAACTT
AATCGCCTTGCAGCACATCCCCCTTTCGCCAGCTGGCGTAATAGCGAAGAGGCCCGCACCGATCGCCCTT
CCCAACAGTTGCGCAGCCTGAATGGCGAATGGG
[124 nt withheld, positions 2064-2187]
C
[91 nt withheld, positions 2189-2279]
A
[49 nt withheld, positions 2281-2329]
CCTTTGACGTTGGAGTCCACGTTCTTT
[37 nt withheld, positions 2357-2393]
ACCCTATCTCGGTCTATTCTTTTGATTTATAAGGGATTTTGCCGATTTCGGCCTATTGGTTAAAAAATGA
GCTGATTTAACAAAAATTTAACGCGAATTTTAACAAAATATTAACGCTTACAATTTAGGTGGCACTTTTC
GGGGAAATGTGCGCGGAACCCCTATTTGTTTATTTTTCTAAATACATTCAAATATGTATCCGCTCATGAG
ACAATAACCCTGATAAATGCTTCAATAATATTGAAAAAGGAAGAGTATGAGTATTCAACATTTCCGTGTC
GCCCTTATTCCCTTTTTTGCGGCATTTTGCCTTCCTGTTTTTGCTCACCCAGAAACGCTGGTGAAAGTAA
AAGATGCTGAAGATCAGTTGGGTGCACGAGTGGGTTACATCGAACTGGATCTCAACAGCGGTAAGATCCT
TGAGAGTTTTCGCCCCGAAGAACGTTTTCCAATGATGAGCACTTTTAAAGTTCTGCTATGTGGCGCGGTA
TTATCCCGTATTGACGCCGGGCAAGAGCAACTCGGTCGCCGCATACACTATTCTCAGAATGACTTGGTTG
AGTACTCACCAGTCACAGAAAAGCATCTTACGGATGGCATGACAGTAAGAGAATTATGCAGTGCTGCCAT
AACCATGAGTGATAACACTGCGGCCAACTTACTTCTGACAACGATCGGAGGACCGAAGGAGCTAACCGCT
TTTTTGCACAACATGGGGGATCATGTAACTCGCCTTGATCGTTGGGAACCGGAGCTGAATGAAGCCATAC
CAAACGACGAGCGTGACACCACGATGCCTGTAGCAATGGCAACAACGTTGCGCAAACTATTAACTGGCGA
ACTACTTACTCTAGCTTCCCGGCAACAATTAATAGACTGGATGGAGGCGGATAAAGTTGCAGGACCACTT
CTGCGCTCGGCCCTTCCGGCTGGCTGGTTTATTGCTGATAAATCTGGAGCCGGTGAGCGTGGGTCTCGCG
GTATCATTGCAGCACTGGGGCCAGATGGTAAGCCCTCCCGTATCGTAGTTATCTACACGACGGGGAGTCA
GGCAACTATGGATGAACGAAATAGACAGATCGCTGAGATAGGTGCCTCACTGATTAAGCATTGGTAACTG
TCAGACCAAGTTTACTCATATATACTTTAGATTGATTTAAAACTTCATTTTTAATTTAAAAGGATCTAGG
TGAAGATCCTTTTTGATAATCTCATGACCAAAATCCCTTAACGTGAGTTTTCGTTCCACTGAGCGTCAGA
CCCCGTAGAAAAGATCAAAGGATCTTCTTGAGATCCTTTTTTTCTGCGCGTAATCTGCTGCTTGCAAACA
AAAAAACCACCGCTACCAGCGGTGGTTTGTTTGCCGGATCAAGAGCTACCAACTCTTTTTCCGAAGGTAA
CTGGCTTCAGCAGAGCGCAGATACCAAATACTGTTCTTCTAGTGTAGCCGTAGTTAGGCCACCACTTCAA
GAACTCTGTAGCACCGCCTACATACCTCGCTCTGCTAATCCTGTTACCAGTGGCTGCTGCCAGTGGCGAT
AAGTCGTGTCTTACCGGGTTGGACTCAAGACGATAGTTACCGGATAAGGCGCAGCGGTCGGGCTGAACGG
GGGGTTCGTGCACACAGCCCAGCTTGGAGCGAACGACCTACACCGAACTGAGATACCTACAGCGTGAGCT
ATGAGAAAGCGCCACGCTTCCCGAAGGGAGAAAGGCGGACAGGTATCCGGTAAGCGGCAGGGTCGGAACA
GGAGAGCGCACGAGGGAGCTTCCAGGGGGAAACGCCTGGTATCTTTATAGTCCTGTCGGGTTTCGCCACC
TCTGACTTGAGCGTCGATTTTTGTGATGCTCGTCAGGGGGGCGGAGCCTATGGAAAAACGCCAGCAACGC
GGCCTTTTTACGGTTCCTGGCCTTTTGCTGGCCTTTTGCTCACATGTTCTTTCCTGCGTTATCCCCTGAT
TCTGTGGATAACCGTATTACCGCCTTTGAGTGAGCTGATACCGCTCGCCGCAGCCGAACGACCGAGCGCA
GCGAGTCAGTGAGCGAGGAAGCGGAAGAGCGCCCAATACGCAAACCGCCTCTCCCCGCGCGTTGGCCGAT
TCATTAATGCAGCTGGCACGACAGGTTTCCCGACTGGAAAGCGGGCAGTGAGCGCAACGCAATTAATGTG
AGTTAGCTCACTCATTAGGCACCCCAGGCTTTACACTTTATGCTTCCGGCTCGTATGTTGTGTGGAATTG
TGAGCGGATAACAATTTCACACAGGAAACAGCTATGACCATGATTACGCCAAGCGCGCAATTAACCCTCA
CTAAAGGGAACAAAAGCTGGAGCTGCAAGCTTAATGTAGTCTTATGCAATACTCTTGTAGTCTTGCAACA
TGGTAACGATGAGTTAGCAACATGCCTTACAAGGAGAGAAAAAGCACCGTGCATGCCGATTGGTGGAAGT
AAGGTGGTACGATCGTGCCTTATTAGGAAGGCAACAGACGGGTCTGACATGGATTGGACGAACCACTGAA
TTGCCGCATTGCAGAGATATTGTATTTAAGTGCCTAGCTCGATACATAAACGGGTCTCTCTGGTTAGACC
AGATCTGAGCCTGGGAGCTCTCTGGCTAACTAGGGAACCCACTGCTTAAGCCTCAATAAAGCTTGCCTTG
AGTGCTTCAAGTAGTGTGTGCCCGTCTGTTGTGTGACTCTGGTAACTAGAGATCCCTCAGACCCTTTTAG
TCAGTGTGGAAAATCTCTAGCAGTGGCGCCCGAACAGGGACTTGAAAGCGAAAGGGAAACCAGAGGAGCT
CTCTCGACGCAGGACTCGGCTTGCTGAAGCGCGCACGGCAAGAGGCGAGGGGCGGCGACTGGTGAGTACG
CCAAAAATTTTGACTAGCGGAGGCTAGAAGGAGAGAGATGGGTGCGAGAGCGTCAGTATTAAGCGGGGGA
GAATTAGATCGCGATGGGAAAAAATTCGGTTAAGGCCAGGGGGAAAGAAAAAATATAAATTAAAACATAT
AGTATGGGCAAGCAGGGAGCTAGAACGATTCGCAGTTAATCCTGGCCTGTTAGAAACATCAGAAGGCTGT
AGACAAATACTGGGACAGCTACAACCATCCCTTCAGACAGGATCAGAAGAACTTAGATCATTATATAATA
CAGTAGCAACCCTCTATTGTGTGCATCAAAGGATAGAGATAAAAGACACCAAGGAAGCTTTAGACAAGAT
AGAGGAAGAGCAAAACAAAAGTAAGACCACCGCACAGCAAGCGGCCGCTGATCTTCAGACCTGGAGGAGG
AGATATGAGGGACAATTGGAGAAGTGAATTATATAAATATAAAGTAGTAAAAATTGAACCATTAGGAGTA
GCACCCACCAAGGCAAAGAGAAGAGTGGTGCAGAGAGAAAAAAGAGCAGTGGGAATAGGAGCTTTGTTCC
TTGGGTTCTTGGGAGCAGCAGGAAGCACTATGGGCGCAGCGTCAATGACGCTGACGGTACAGGCCAGACA
ATTATTGTCTGGTATAGTGCAGCAGCAGAACAATTTGCTGAGGGCTATTGAGGCGCAACAGCATCTGTTG
CAACTCACAGTCTGGGGCATCAAGCAGCTCCAGGCAAGAATCCTGGCTGTGGAAAGATACCTAAAGGATC
AACAGCTCCTGGGGATTTGGGGTTGCTCTGGAAAACTCATTTGCACCACTGCTGTGCCTTGGAATGCTAG
TTGGAGTAATAAATCTCTGGAACAGATTTGGAATCACACGACCTGGATGGAGTGGGACAGAGAAATTAAC
AATTACACAAGCTTAATACACTCCTTAATTGAAGAATCGCAAAACCAGCAAGAAAAGAATGAACAAGAAT
TATTGGAATTAGATAAATGGGCAAGTTTGTGGAATTGGTTTAACATAACAAATTGGCTGTGGTATATAAA
ATTATTCATAATGATAGTAGGAGGCTTGGTAGGTTTAAGAATAGTTTTTGCTGTACTTTCTATAGTGAAT
AGAGTTAGGCAGGGATATTCACCATTATCGTTTCAGACCCACCTCCCAACCCCGAGGGGACCCGACAGGC
CCGAAGGAATAGAAGAAGAAGGTGGAGAGAGAGACAGAGACAGATCCATTCGATTAGTGAACGGATCTCG
ACGGTATCGATCACGAGACTAGCCTCGAGCGGCCGCCCCCTTCACCGAGGGCCTATTTCCCATGATTCCT
TCATATTTGCATATACGATACAAGGCTGTTAGAGAGATAATTGGAATTAATTTGACTGTAAACACAAAGA
TATTAGTACAAAATACGTGACGTAGAAAGTAATAATTTCTTGGGTAGTTTGCAGTTTTAAAATTATGTTT
TAAAATGGACTATCATATGCTTACCGTAACTTGAAAGTATTTCGATTTCTTGGCTTTATATATCTTGTGG
AAAGGACGAAACACCGGAGTCCGAGCAGAAGAAGAAGTTTTAGAGCTAGAAATAGCAAGTTAAAATAAGG
CTAGTCCGTTATCAACTTGAAAAAGTGGCACCGAGTCGGTGCTTTTTTTGAATTCTCGACCTCGAGACAA
ATGGCAGTATTCATCCACAATTTTAAAAGAAAAGGGGGGATTGGGGGGTACAGTGCAGGGGAAAGAATAG
TAGACATAATAGCAACAGACATACAAACTAAAGAATTACAAAAACAAATTACAAAAATTCAAAATTTTCG
GGTTTATTACAGGGACAGCAGAGATCCACTTTGGCCGCGGCTCGAGGGGG
