>Addgene plasmid #69236 | pLKO1-puro-U6-sgRNA-TS4 | addgene partial sequence | sequence record 125070 | LKO1_5 5'-GACTATCATATGCTTACCGT-3'
GGCTTTATATATCTTGTGGAAAGGACGAAACACCGGAGTCCGAGCAGAAGAAGAAGTTTTAGAGCTAGAA
ATAGCAAGTTAAAATAAGGCTAGTCCGTTATCAACTTGAAAAAGTGGCACCGAGTCGGTGCTTTTTTTGA
ATTCTCGACCTCGAGACAAATGGCAGTATTCATCCACAATTTTAAAAGAAAAGGGGGGATTGGGGGGTAC
AGTGCAGGGGAAAGAATAGTAGACATAATAGCAACAGACATACAAACTAAAGAATTACAAAAACAAATTA
CAAAAATTCAAAATTTTCGGGTTTATTACAGGGACAGCAGAGATCCACTTTGGCCGCGGCTCGAGGGGGT
TGGGGTTGCGCCTTTTCCAAGGCAGCCCTGGGTTTGCGCAGGGACGCGGCTGCTCTGGGCGTGGTTCCGG
GAAACGCAGCGGCGCCGACCCTGGGTCTCGCACATTCTTCACGTCCGTTCGCAGCGTCACCCGGATCTTC
GCCGCTACCCTTGTGGGCCCCCCGGCGACGCTTCCTGCTCCGCCCCTAAGTCGGGAAGGTTCCTTGCGGT
TCGCGGCGTGCCGGACGTGACAAACGGAAGCCGCACGTCTCACTAGTACCCTCGCAGACGGACAGCGCCA
GGGAGCAATGGCAGCGCGCCGACCGCGATGGGCTGTGGCCAATAGCGGCTGCTCAGCAGGGCGCGCCGAG
AGCAGCGGCCGGGAAGGGGCGGTGCGGGAGGCGGGGTG
