>Addgene plasmid #69236 | pLKO1-puro-U6-sgRNA-TS4 | addgene partial sequence | sequence record 125071 | puro-variant-R 5'-gtgggcttgtactcggtcat-3'
GGAGAGAGGTCGGTGATTCGGTCAACGAGGGAGCCGACTGCCGACGTGCGCTCCGGAGGCTTGCAGAATG
CGGAACACCGCGCGGGCAGGAACAGGGCCCACACTACCGCCCCACACCCCGCCTCCCGCACCGCCCCTTC
CCGGCCGCTGCTCTCGGCGCGCCCTGCTGAGCAGCCGCTATTGGCCACAGCCCATCGCGGTCGGCGCGCT
GCCATTGCTCCCTGGCGCTGTCCGTCTGCGAGGGTACTAGTGAGACGTGCGGCTTCCGTTTGTCACGTCC
GGCACGCCGCGAACCGCAAGGAACCTTCCCGACTTAGGGGCGGAGCAGGAAGCGTCGCCGGGGGGCCCAC
AAGGGTAGCGGCGAAGATCCGGGTGACGCTGCGAACGGACGTGAAGAATGTGCGAGACCCAGGGTCGGCG
CCGCTGCGTTTCCCGGAACCACGCCCAGAGCAGCCGCGTCCCTGCGCAAACCCAGGGCTGCCTTGGAAAA
GGCGCAACCCCAACCCCCTCGAGCCGCGGCCAAAGTGGATCTCTGCTGTCCCTGTAATAAACCCGAAAAT
TTTGAATTTTTGTAATTTGTTTTTGTAATTCTTTAGTTTGTATGTCTGTTGCTATTATGTCTACTATTCT
TTCCCCTGCACTGTACCCCCCAATCCCCCCTTTTCTTTTAAAATTGTGGATGAATACTGCCATTTGTCTC
GAGGTCGAGAATTCAAAAAAAGCACCGACTCGGTGCCACTTTTTCAAGTTGATAACGGACTAGCCTTATT
TTAACTTGCTATTTCTAGCTCTAAAACTTCTTCTTCTGCTCGGACTCCGGTGTTTCGTCCTTTCCACAAG
ATATATAAAGCCAAGAAATCGAAAT
